>Addgene plasmid #106857 | gh250 | addgene full sequence | sequence record 242907 | Addgene NGS Result
GAGGGCCTATTTCCCATGATTCCTTCATATTTGCATATACGATACAAGGCTGTTAGAGAGATAATTGGAA
TTAATTTGACTGTAAACACAAAGATATTAGTACAAAATACGTGACGTAGAAAGTAATAATTTCTTGGGTA
GTTTGCAGTTTTAAAATTATGTTTTAAAATGGACTATCATATGCTTACCGTAACTTGAAAGTATTTCGAT
TTCTTGGCTTTATATATCTTGTGGAAAGGACGAAACACCGCACATAGCCCGTCTGCGGAGTTTTAGAGCT
AGAAATAGCAAGTTAAAATAAGGCTAGTCCGTTATCAACTTGAAAAAGTGGCACCGAGTCGGTGCTTTTT
TTGGTACCTGGAGCACAAGACTGGCCTCATGGGCCTTCCGCTCACTGCCCGCTTTCCAGTCGGGAAACCT
GTCGTGCCAGCTGCATTAACATGGTCATAGCTGTTTCCTTGCGTATTGGGCGCTCTCCGCTTCCTCGCTC
ACTGACTCGCTGCGCTCGGTCGTTCGGGTAAAGCCTGGGGTGCCTAATGAGCAAAAGGCCAGCAAAAGGC
CAGGAACCGTAAAAAGGCCGCGTTGCTGGCGTTTTTCCATAGGCTCCGCCCCCCTGACGAGCATCACAAA
AATCGACGCTCAAGTCAGAGGTGGCGAAACCCGACAGGACTATAAAGATACCAGGCGTTTCCCCCTGGAA
GCTCCCTCGTGCGCTCTCCTGTTCCGACCCTGCCGCTTACCGGATACCTGTCCGCCTTTCTCCCTTCGGG
AAGCGTGGCGCTTTCTCATAGCTCACGCTGTAGGTATCTCAGTTCGGTGTAGGTCGTTCGCTCCAAGCTG
GGCTGTGTGCACGAACCCCCCGTTCAGCCCGACCGCTGCGCCTTATCCGGTAACTATCGTCTTGAGTCCA
ACCCGGTAAGACACGACTTATCGCCACTGGCAGCAGCCACTGGTAACAGGATTAGCAGAGCGAGGTATGT
AGGCGGTGCTACAGAGTTCTTGAAGTGGTGGCCTAACTACGGCTACACTAGAAGAACAGTATTTGGTATC
TGCGCTCTGCTGAAGCCAGTTACCTTCGGAAAAAGAGTTGGTAGCTCTTGATCCGGCAAACAAACCACCG
CTGGTAGCGGTGGTTTTTTTGTTTGCAAGCAGCAGATTACGCGCAGAAAAAAAGGATCTCAAGAAGATCC
TTTGATCTTTTCTACGGGGTCTGACGCTCAGTGGAACGAAAACTCACGTTAAGGGATTTTGGTCATGAGA
TTATCAAAAAGGATCTTCACCTAGATCCTTTTAAATTAAAAATGAAGTTTTAAATCAATCTAAAGTATAT
ATGAGTAAACTTGGTCTGACAGTTACCAATGCTTAATCAGTGAGGCACCTATCTCAGCGATCTGTCTATT
TCGTTCATCCATAGTTGCCTGACTCCCCGTCGTGTAGATAACTACGATACGGGAGGGCTTACCATCTGGC
CCCAGTGCTGCAATGATACCGCGAGAACCACGCTCACCGGCTCCAGATTTATCAGCAATAAACCAGCCAG
CCGGAAGGGCCGAGCGCAGAAGTGGTCCTGCAACTTTATCCGCCTCCATCCAGTCTATTAATTGTTGCCG
GGAAGCTAGAGTAAGTAGTTCGCCAGTTAATAGTTTGCGCAACGTTGTTGCCATTGCTACAGGCATCGTG
GTGTCACGCTCGTCGTTTGGTATGGCTTCATTCAGCTCCGGTTCCCAACGATCAAGGCGAGTTACATGAT
CCCCCATGTTGTGCAAAAAAGCGGTTAGCTCCTTCGGTCCTCCGATCGTTGTCAGAAGTAAGTTGGCCGC
AGTGTTATCACTCATGGTTATGGCAGCACTGCATAATTCTCTTACTGTCATGCCATCCGTAAGATGCTTT
TCTGTGACTGGTGAGTACTCAACCAAGTCATTCTGAGAATAGTGTATGCGGCGACCGAGTTGCTCTTGCC
CGGCGTCAATACGGGATAATACCGCGCCACATAGCAGAACTTTAAAAGTGCTCATCATTGGAAAACGTTC
TTCGGGGCGAAAACTCTCAAGGATCTTACCGCTGTTGAGATCCAGTTCGATGTAACCCACTCGTGCACCC
AACTGATCTTCAGCATCTTTTACTTTCACCAGCGTTTCTGGGTGAGCAAAAACAGGAAGGCAAAATGCCG
CAAAAAAGGGAATAAGGGCGACACGGAAATGTTGAATACTCATACTCTTCCTTTTTCAATATTATTGAAG
CATTTATCAGGGTTATTGTCTCATGAGCGGATACATATTTGAATGTATTTAGAAAAATAAACAAATAGGG
GTTCCGCGCACATTTCCCCGAAAAGTGCCACCTAAATTGTAAGCGTTAATATTTTGTTAAAATTCGCGTT
AAATTTTTGTTAAATCAGCTCATTTTTTAACCAATAGGCCGAAATCGGCAAAATCCCTTATAAATCAAAA
GAATAGACCGAGATAGGGTTGAGTGGCCGCTACAGGGCGCTCCCATTCGCCATTCAGGCTGCGCAACTGT
TGGGAAGGGCGTTTCGGTGCGGGCCTCTTCGCTATTACGCCAGCTGGCGAAAGGGGGATGTGCTGCAAGG
CGATTAAGTTGGGTAACGCCAGGGTTTTCCCAGTCACGACGTTGTAAAACGACGGCCAGTGAGCGCGACG
TAATACGACTCACTATAGGGCGAATTGGCGGAAGGCCGTCAAGGCCACGTGTCTTGTCCAGAGCTCGATA
TCGAATATAATTC
Features (pLannotate 1.2.2; 10 found; start..end, strand, type, name):
      1..241     +  promoter       U6 promoter: RNA polymerase III promoter for human U6 snRNA
    270..345     +  misc_RNA       gRNA scaffold: guide RNA scaffold for the Streptococcus pyogenes CRISPR/Cas9 system
    392..439     -  CDS            lacI (fragment): lac repressor; lacI; The lac repressor binds to the lac operator to inhibit transcription in E. coli. This inhibition can be relieved by adding lactose or isopropyl-β-D-thiogalactopyranoside (IPTG).
    476..516     -  rep_origin     RSF ori (fragment): Plasmids containing the RSF 1030 origin of replication can be propagated in E. coli cells that contain additional plasmids with compatible origins.
    594..1182    -  rep_origin     ori: high-copy-number ColE1/pMB1/pBR322/pUC origin of replication
   1353..2213    -  CDS            AmpR: β-lactamase; bla; confers resistance to ampicillin, carbenicillin, and related antibiotics
   2214..2318    -  promoter       AmpR promoter: bla
   2344..2475    -  rep_origin     M13 ori (fragment): M13 bacteriophage origin of replication; arrow indicates direction of (+) strand synthesis
   2496..2652    -  CDS            lacZα (fragment): LacZα fragment of β-galactosidase; lacZ fragment
   2661..2679    +  promoter       T7 promoter: promoter for bacteriophage T7 RNA polymerase
