[The description below was written by a language model from this plasmid's Addgene catalogue record and pLannotate feature annotations shown in this document.]
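Description:
gh250 is a small mammalian-expression guide RNA plasmid built on the EPB104 backbone and designed to produce a single CRISPR/Cas9 gRNA directed against human PIGZ (also known as GPI-MT-IV, PIG-Z or SMP3). It belongs to a validated gRNA collection covering the human glycosyltransferase genes. The sequenced record is about 2.7 kb. In E. coli the plasmid is maintained at high copy number through a ColE1/pUC-type origin and selected with ampicillin via the β-lactamase gene and its native bla promoter.

The functional cassette is compact: a human U6 RNA polymerase III promoter is followed by a short gap that corresponds to the position of the 20-nucleotide PIGZ-targeting spacer, and then by the Streptococcus pyogenes Cas9 gRNA scaffold. Transcription from U6 therefore yields a complete single guide RNA. No Cas9 coding sequence, reporter or mammalian selection marker is annotated, so the nuclease must be supplied separately, for example from a co-transfected plasmid or a Cas9-expressing cell line. The restriction sites used to insert the guide are not recorded.

The remaining annotations are short fragments of lacI, an RSF origin, an M13 origin and lacZα. These appear to be cloning-vector remnants or partial similarity hits, with no evident role in the construct's use. A T7 promoter lies just upstream of the U6 promoter on the circular map, and the record lists a T7-region primer for sequencing the insert. The plasmid's typical application is transient delivery into human cells for Cas9-mediated disruption of PIGZ.
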