Addgene plasmid #106857: gh250
Purpose: expression of gRNA targeting PIGZ
Depositing lab: Eric-Paul Bennett. Depositing organization: University of Copenhagen. Publication: A validated gRNA library for CRISPR/Cas9 targeting of the human glycosyltransferase genome. Narimatsu Y, Joshi HJ, Zhang Y, Gomes C, Chen YH, Lorenzetti F, Furukawa S, Schjoldager K, Hansen L, Clausen H, Bennett EP, Wandall HH. Glycobiology. 2018 Jan 5. pii: 4791732. doi: 10.1093/glycob/cwx101. PubMed 29315387.
Backbone
  Vector backbone: EPB104
  Backbone manufacturer: Eric-Paul Bennett (Addgene plasmid # 68369)
  Backbone size w/o insert (bp): 2376
  Vector type: Mammalian Expression
Growth in bacteria
  Bacterial resistance: Ampicillin, 100 μg/mL
  Growth temperature: 37°C
  Growth strain: DH5alpha
  Copy number: High Copy
Gene/Insert
  Gene/Insert name: PIGZ
  gRNA/shRNA sequence: GCACATAGCCCGTCTGCGGA
  Species: H. sapiens (human)
  Entrez Gene: PIGZ (a.k.a. GPI-MT-IV, PIG-Z, SMP3)
  Cloning method: Restriction Enzyme; 5′ cloning site unknown (unknown if destroyed); 3′ cloning site unknown (unknown if destroyed)
  Sequencing primers: 5′ T7NP
Terms and licenses: Academic/Nonprofit Terms; Industry Terms: Not Available to Industry
How to cite: gh250 was a gift from Eric-Paul Bennett (Addgene plasmid # 106857 ; http://n2t.net/addgene:106857 ; RRID:Addgene_106857)
